>Addgene plasmid #187104 | Phat2-dr-cPla2-C2-mCherry-6H | addgene full sequence | sequence record 368498 | Addgene NGS Result
TAATACGACTCACTATAGGGAATTGTGAGCGGATAACAATTCCTCTAGAAATAATTTTGTTTAACTTTAA
GAAGGAGATATATCCATGTCCAACATTATAGTTGAGCATCAGTATTCTCATAGACTGAAATTGACTGTGG
TGAGAGCTGAAAATGTAACTAAAGGAGCATTTGGGGATTTATTGGACACCCCGGACCCTTATGTTGAGCT
GTCAGTGCCAACCACACCAGAGTCAAGAAAACGAACCCGCCACATTAACAATGACATTAACCCCAAGTGG
AACGAGACCTTTGAGTTCATATTGGATCCCAATCAATCCAATGTTTTGGAGGTGACACTGATGGATGCCA
ATTATGTCATGGATGAAACTCTTGGCACAGCAAAATATTCCCTCTCAAAACTCAAAGTGGCACAAATGGA
GCATGTGACCCTCTCTATCGGCAAGACAACCAAAGTGTTCCTCGACTTGCTCTTGGAAGGACCGGTCGCC
ACCATGGTGAGCAAGGGCGAGGATGACAACATGGCCATCATCAAGGAGTTCATGCGCTTCAAGGTGCACA
TGGAGGGCTCCGTGAACGGCCACGAGTTCGAGATCGAGGGCGAGGGCGAGGGCCGCCCCTACGAGGGCAC
CCAGACCGCCAAGCTGAAGGTGACCAAGGGCGGCCCCCTGCCCTTCGCCTGGGACATCCTGTCCCCTCAG
TTCATGTACGGCTCCAAGGCCTACGTGAAGCACCCCGCCGACATCCCCGACTACTTGAAGCTGTCCTTCC
CCGAGGGCTTCAAGTGGGAGCGCGTGATGAACTTCGAGGACGGCGGCGTGGTGACCGTGACCCAGGACTC
CTCCCTGCAGGACGGCGAGTTCATCTACAAGGTGAAGCTGCGCGGCACCAACTTCCCCTCCGACGGCCCC
GTAATGCAGAAGAAGACCATGGGCTGGGAGGCCTCCTCCGAGCGGATGTACCCCGAGGACGGCGCCCTGA
AGGGCGAGATCAAGCAGAGGCTGAAGCTGAAGGACGGCGGCCACTACGACGCCGAGGTCAAGACCACCTA
CAAGGCCAAGAAGCCCGTGCAGCTGCCCGGCGCCTACAACGTCAACATCAAGCTGGACATCACCTCCCAC
AACGAGGACTACACCATCGTGGAACAGTACGAGCGCGCCGAGGGCCACCACTCCACCGGCGGCATGGACG
AGCTGTACAAGTCCGGACATCATCATCATCATCACTGAGCGGCCGCATGCATAAGCTTGAGTATTCTATA
GTGTCACCTAAATCCCAGCTTGATCCGGCTGCTAACAAAGCCCGAAAGGAAGCTGAGTTGGCTGCTGCCA
CCGCTGAGCAATAACTAGCATAACCCCTTGGGGCCTCTAAACGGGTCTTGAGGGGTTTTTTGCTGAAAGG
AGGAACTATATCCGGATAACCTGGCGTAATAGCGAAGAGGCCCGCACCGATCGCCCTTCCCAACAGTTGC
GCAGCCTGAATGGCGAATGGAAATTGTAAGCGTTAATATTTTGTTAAAATTCGCGTTAAATTTTTGTTAA
ATCAGCTCATTTTTTAACCAATAGGCCGAAATCGGCAAAATCCCTTATAAATCAAAAGAATAGACCGAGA
TAGGGT
[37 nt withheld, positions 1617-1653]
AAAGAACGTGGACTCCAACGTCAAAGG
[32 nt withheld, positions 1681-1712]
AGCTTGCATGCCTGCAGGTCGGAAGCATAAAGTGTAAAGCCTGGGGTGCCTAATGAGTGAGCTAACTTAC
ATTAATTGCGTTGCGCTCACTGCCCGCTTTCCAGTCGGGAAACCTGTCGTGCCAGCTGCATTAATGAATC
GGCCAACGCGCGGGGAGAGGCGGTTTGCGTATTGGGCGCCAGGGTGGTTTTTCTTTTCACCAGTGAGACG
GGCAACAGCTGATTGCCCTTCACCGCCTGGCCCTGAGAGAGTTGCAGCAAGCGGTCCACGCTGGTTTGCC
CCAGCAGGCGAAAATCCTGTTTGATGGTGGTTAACGGCGGGATATAACATGAGCTGTCTTCGGTATCGTC
GTATCCCACTACCGAGATATCCGCACCAACGCGCAGCCCGGACTCGGTAATGGCGCGCATTGCGCCCAGC
GCCATCTGATCGTTGGCAACCAGCATCGCAGTGGGAACGATGCCCTCATTCAGCATTTGCATGGTTTGTT
GAAAACCGGACATGGCACTCCAGTCGCCTTCCCGTTCCGCTATCGGCTGAATTTGATTGCGAGTGAGATA
TTTATGCCAGCCAGCCAGACGCAGACGCGCCGAGACAGAACTTAATGGGCCCGCTAACAGCGCGATTTGC
TGGTGACCCAATGCGACCAGATGCTCCACGCCCAGTCGCGTACCGTCTTCATGGGAGAAAATAATACTGT
TGATGGGTGTCTGGTCAGAGACATCAAGAAATAACGCCGGAACATTAGTGCAGGCAGCTTCCACAGCAAT
GGCATCCTGGTCATCCAGCGGATAGTTAATGATCAGCCCACTGACGCGTTGCGCGAGAAGATTGTGCACC
GCCGCTTTACAGGCTTCGACGCCGCTTCGTTCTACCATCGACACCACCACGCTGGCACCCAGTTGATCGG
CGCGAGATTTAATCGCCGCGACAATTTGCGACGGCGCGTGCAGGGCCAGACTGGAGGTGGCAACGCCAAT
CAGCAACGACTGTTTGCCCGCCAGTTGTTGTGCCACGCGGTTGGGAATGTAATTCAGCTCCGCCATCGCC
GCTTCCACTTTTTCCCGCGTTTTCGCAGAAACGTGGCTGGCCTGGTTCACCACGCGGGAAACGGTCTGAT
AAGAGACACCGGCATACTCTGCGACATCGTATAACGTTACTGGTTTCACATTCACCACCCTGAATTGACT
CTCTTCCGGGCGCTATCATGCCATACCGCGAAAGGTTTTGCACCATTCGATGGTGTCGGGTACCGAGCTC
GAATTGTGAACCATCACCCT
[91 nt withheld, positions 2993-3083]
G
[124 nt withheld, positions 3085-3208]
CCTGATGCGGTATTTTCTCCTTACGCATCTGTGCGGTATTTCACACCGCATATGGTGCACTCTCAGTACA
ATCTGCTCTGATGCCGCATAGTTAAGCCAGCCCCGACACCCGCCAACACCCGCTGACGCGCCCTGACGGG
CTTGTCTGCTCCCGGCATCCGCTTACAGACAAGCTGTGACCGTCTCCGGGAGCTGCATGTGTCAGAGGTT
TTCACCGTCATCACCGAAACGCGCGAGACGAAAGGGCCTCGTGATACGCCTATTTTTATAGGTTAATGTC
ATGATAATAATGGTTTCTTAGACGTCAGGTGGCACTTTTCGGGGAAATGTGCGCGGAACCCCTATTTGTT
TATTTTTCTAAATACATTCAAATATGTATCCGCTCATGAGACAATAACCCTGATAAATGCTTCAATAATA
TTGAAAAAGGAAGAGTATGAGTATTCAACATTTCCGTGTCGCCCTTATTCCCTTTTTTGCGGCATTTTGC
CTTCCTGTTTTTGCTCACCCAGAAACGCTGGTGAAAGTAAAAGATGCTGAAGATCAGTTGGGTGCACGAG
TGGGTTACATCGAACTGGATCTCAACAGCGGTAAGATCCTTGAGAGTTTTCGCCCCGAAGAACGTTTTCC
AATGATGAGCACTTTTAAAGTTCTGCTATGTGGCGCGGTATTATCCCGTATTGACGCCGGGCAAGAGCAA
CTCGGTCGCCGCATACACTATTCTCAGAATGACTTGGTTGAGTACTCACCAGTCACAGAAAAGCATCTTA
CGGATGGCATGACAGTAAGAGAATTATGCAGTGCTGCCATAACCATGAGTGATAACACTGCGGCCAACTT
ACTTCTGACAACGATCGGAGGACCGAAGGAGCTAACCGCTTTTTTGCACAACATGGGGGATCATGTAACT
CGCCTTGATCGTTGGGAACCGGAGCTGAATGAAGCCATACCAAACGACGAGCGTGACACCACGATGCCTG
TAGCAATGGCAACAACGTTGCGCAAACTATTAACTGGCGAACTACTTACTCTAGCTTCCCGGCAACAATT
AATAGACTGGATGGAGGCGGATAAAGTTGCAGGACCACTTCTGCGCTCGGCCCTTCCGGCTGGCTGGTTT
ATTGCTGATAAATCTGGAGCCGGTGAGCGTGGGTCTCGCGGTATCATTGCAGCACTGGGGCCAGATGGTA
AGCCCTCCCGTATCGTAGTTATCTACACGACGGGGAGTCAGGCAACTATGGATGAACGAAATAGACAGAT
CGCTGAGATAGGTGCCTCACTGATTAAGCATTGGTAACTGTCAGACCAAGTTTACTCATATATACTTTAG
ATTGATTTAAAACTTCATTTTTAATTTAAAAGGATCTAGGTGAAGATCCTTTTTGATAATCTCATGACCA
AAATCCCTTAACGTGAGTTTTCGTTCCACTGAGCGTCAGACCCCGTAGAAAAGATCAAAGGATCTTCTTG
AGATCCTTTTTTTCTGCGCGTAATCTGCTGCTTGCAAACAAAAAAACCACCGCTACCAGCGGTGGTTTGT
TTGCCGGATCAAGAGCTACCAACTCTTTTTCCGAAGGTAACTGGCTTCAGCAGAGCGCAGATACCAAATA
CTGTTCTTCTAGTGTAGCCGTAGTTAGGCCACCACTTCAAGAACTCTGTAGCACCGCCTACATACCTCGC
TCTGCTAATCCTGTTACCAGTGGCTGCTGCCAGTGGCGATAAGTCGTGTCTTACCGGGTTGGACTCAAGA
CGATAGTTACCGGATAAGGCGCAGCGGTCGGGCTGAACGGGGGGTTCGTGCACACAGCCCAGCTTGGAGC
GAACGACCTACACCGAACTGAGATACCTACAGCGTGAGCTATGAGAAAGCGCCACGCTTCCCGAAGGGAG
AAAGGCGGACAGGTATCCGGTAAGCGGCAGGGTCGGAACAGGAGAGCGCACGAGGGAGCTTCCAGGGGGA
AACGCCTGGTATCTTTATAGTCCTGTCGGGTTTCGCCACCTCTGACTTGAGCGTCGATTTTTGTGATGCT
CGTCAGGGGGGCGGAGCCTATGGAAAAACGCCAGCAACGCGGCCTTTTTACGGTTCCTGGCCTTTTGCTG
GCCTTTTGCTCACATGTTCTTTCCTGCGTTATCCCCTGATTCTGTGGATAACCGTATTACCGCCTTTGAG
TGAGCTGATACCGCTCGCCGCAGCCGAACGACCGAGCGCAGCGAGTCAGTGAGCGAGGAAGCGGAAGAGC
GCCCAATACGCAAACCGCCTCTCCCCGCGCGTTGGCCGATTCATTAATGCAGCTGAT
Features (pLannotate 1.2.2; 24 found; start..end, strand, type, name):
      1..19      +  promoter       T7 promoter: promoter for bacteriophage T7 RNA polymerase
     19..43      +  protein_bind   lac operator: The lac repressor binds to the lac operator to inhibit transcription in E. coli. This inhibition can be relieved by adding lactose or isopropyl-β-D-thiogalactopyranoside (IPTG). lac repressor encoded by lacI
     56..78      +  RBS            RBS: efficient ribosome binding site from bacteriophage T7 gene 10 (Olins and Rangwala, 1989)
     95..478     +  CDS            PLA2G4A (fragment): PA24A_HUMAN - Also known as CPLA2, PLA2G4. Experimental evidence at protein level: Swiss-Prot protein existence level 1. Has primarily calcium-dependent phospholipase and lysophospholipase activities, with a major role in membrane lipid remodeling and biosynthesis of lipid mediators of the inflammatory response (PubMed:7794891, PubMed:8619991, PubMed:8702602, PubMed:9425121, PubMed:10358058, PubMed:14709560, PubMed:16617059, PubMed:17472963, PubMed:27642067, PubMed:18451993). Plays an important role in embryo implantation and parturition through its ability to trigger prostanoid production (By
    494..1201    +  CDS            mCherry: mCherry is a basic (constitutively fluorescent) red fluorescent protein published in 2004, derived from Discosoma sp.. It is reported to be a very rapidly-maturing monomer with low acid sensitivity.
   1208..1224    +  CDS            capTEV™ (fragment): composite tag for in vivo biotinylation, TEV protease cleavage, and 6xHis tagging
   1255..1273    -  promoter       SP6 promoter: promoter for bacteriophage SP6 RNA polymerase
   1288..1337    +  CDS            SET1 (fragment): solubility-enhancement tag derived from T7 phage gene 10B
   1345..1392    +  terminator     T7 terminator: transcription terminator for bacteriophage T7 RNA polymerase
   1421..1487    +  CDS            lacZα (fragment): LacZα fragment of β-galactosidase; lacZ fragment
   1491..1712    -  rep_origin     M13 ori (fragment) (sequence partly withheld): M13 bacteriophage origin of replication; arrow indicates direction of (+) strand synthesis
   1713..1733    -  misc_feature   MCS (fragment): pUC18/19 multiple cloning site
   1732..1750    -  promoter       lac UV5 promoter (fragment): E. coli lac promoter with an "up" mutation
   1765..1786    -  protein_bind   CAP binding site: CAP binding activates transcription in the presence of cAMP. E. coli catabolite activator protein
   1799..2881    -  CDS            lacI: lac repressor; lacI; The lac repressor binds to the lac operator to inhibit transcription in E. coli. This inhibition can be relieved by adding lactose or isopropyl-β-D-thiogalactopyranoside (IPTG).
   2882..2959    -  promoter       lacIq promoter: lacI (mutant); In the lacIq allele, a single base change in the promoter boosts expression of the lacI gene about 10-fold.
   2959..2977    -  misc_feature   MCS (fragment): pUC18/19 multiple cloning site
   2978..3208    -  rep_origin     f1 ori (fragment) (sequence partly withheld): f1 bacteriophage origin of replication; arrow indicates direction of (+) strand synthesis
   3209..3308    -  misc_feature   bom (fragment): basis of mobility region from pBR322
   3410..3445    -  CDS            rop (fragment): Rop protein, which maintains plasmids at low copy number; rop
   3540..3644    +  promoter       AmpR promoter: bla
   3645..4505    +  CDS            AmpR: β-lactamase; bla; confers resistance to ampicillin, carbenicillin, and related antibiotics
   4676..5264    +  rep_origin     ori: high-copy-number ColE1/pMB1/pBR322/pUC origin of replication
   5447..5503    +  CDS            lacI (fragment): lac repressor; lacI; The lac repressor binds to the lac operator to inhibit transcription in E. coli. This inhibition can be relieved by adding lactose or isopropyl-β-D-thiogalactopyranoside (IPTG).
