[The description below was written by a language model from this plasmid's Addgene catalogue record and pLannotate feature annotations shown in this document.]
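Description:
Phat2-dr-cPla2-C2-mCherry-6H is a bacterial expression plasmid built on the pHAT2 backbone for producing a fluorescently labelled, His-tagged membrane-binding domain in E. coli. It is about 5.5 kb, is maintained from a high-copy ColE1/pUC-type origin, and is selected with ampicillin through the β-lactamase (AmpR) gene. The backbone also carries fragments of filamentous phage (f1/M13) origins and remnants of bom, rop and lacZα, which appear to be leftovers of vector construction rather than functional parts of the design.

The expression cassette is driven by a T7 promoter followed directly by a lac operator and the T7 gene 10 ribosome binding site. A full-length lacI gene under the lacIq promoter supplies repressor. Transcription therefore depends on T7 RNA polymerase from the host and is held off until induced with IPTG; a T7 terminator closes the unit.

The open reading frame encodes a 393 bp insert from zebrafish pla2g4aa (cytosolic phospholipase A2), which by the construct name corresponds to the C2 domain. The annotation software matched it to the human PLA2G4A homologue, but the catalogue lists the species as D. rerio. This domain is fused at its C terminus to mCherry. A short downstream segment, partly matched to a His-containing composite tag, is consistent with the terminal 6xHis tag in the name, which would allow metal-affinity purification. T7 and SP6 priming sites flank the insert for sequencing.

The stated purpose is protein expression. The associated publication concerns calcium- and membrane-binding in tension sensing by C2-like domains, which suggests the purified red fluorescent protein serves as a probe in membrane-binding experiments.
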