Addgene plasmid #187104: Phat2-dr-cPla2-C2-mCherry-6H
Purpose: Protein Expression
Depositing lab: Philipp Niethammer. Depositing organization: Memorial Sloan-Kettering Cancer Center. Publication: A synergy between mechanosensitive calcium- and membrane-binding mediates tension-sensing by C2-like domains. Shen Z, Belcheva KT, Jelcic M, Hui KL, Katikaneni A, Niethammer P. Proc Natl Acad Sci U S A. 2022 Jan 4;119(1). pii: 2112390119. doi: 10.1073/pnas.2112390119. PubMed 34969839.
Backbone
  Vector backbone: pHAT2
  Backbone size w/o insert (bp): 5114
  Total vector size (bp): 5507
  Vector type: Bacterial Expression
Growth in bacteria
  Bacterial resistance: Ampicillin, 100 μg/mL
  Growth temperature: 37°C
  Growth strain: DH5alpha
  Copy number: High Copy
Gene/Insert
  Gene/Insert name: ENSDARG00000024546
  Species: D. rerio (zebrafish)
  Insert size (bp): 393
  Entrez Gene: pla2g4aa (a.k.a. PLA2G4A, cpla2, pla2g4)
  Tag / fusion protein: mCherry (C terminal on insert)
  Cloning method: Unknown
  Sequencing primers: 5′ T7; 3′ SP6
Terms and licenses: Academic/Nonprofit Terms; Industry Terms: Not Available to Industry
How to cite: Phat2-dr-cPla2-C2-mCherry-6H was a gift from Philipp Niethammer (Addgene plasmid # 187104 ; http://n2t.net/addgene:187104 ; RRID:Addgene_187104)
